>Addgene plasmid #32383 | pcDNA3.1-Peredox-mCherry | depositor full sequence | sequence record 37045 | pcDNA3.1-Peredox-mCherry sequence 8125 bps
GAGGTCTATATAAGCAGAGCTCTCTGGCTAACTAGAGAACCCACTGCTTACTGGCTTATCGAAATTAATA
CGACTCACTATAGGGAGACCCAAGCTGGCTAGCTCTAGATTGGGCCCACCATGGTTGCTAGCAAAGTTCC
TGAAGCAGCCATTTCCAGACTGATTACTTACCTGAGAATTCTGGAAGAGCTGGAAGCCCAAGGTGTACAC
CGCACCGCCTCCGAGCAACTGGGCGAGCTGGCCCAGGTCACCGCCTTCCAGGTTGATAAGGACCTGTCCT
ACTTCGGCTCCTACGGCACTGACGGCGTTGGCTACACTGTACCGGTCCTCAAGAGAGAACTGCGCCATAT
CCTCGGTCTGAACCGCAAATGGGGCCTGTGCATCGTGGGGATGGGCCGCCTGGGATCCGCTCTTGCTGAT
TGGCCTGGTTTTGGCGAGAGCTTCGAGCTGCGCGGTTTCTTCGATGTTGACCCAGGTATGGTTGGTCGGC
CGGTTCGCGGTGGTGTTATCGAACACGTTGATCTGCTGCCCCAGCGCGTACCTGGTCGCATCGAAATCGC
TCTGCTGACGGTTCCACGCGAGGCAGCACAGAAGGCTGCCGACCTGCTGGTTGCCGCTGGCATCAAGGGC
ATCCTGAACTTCGCTCCAGTTGTACTGGAGGTTCCCAAGGAAGTGGCTGTTGAGAACGTTGACATCCTGG
CCGGTCTGACGCGTCTGAGCTTTGCCATTCTGAACCCCACGTGGAGCGCAGCAGGTGGGCATGGTTTCAC
TGCTCACAACGTGTATATCATGGCTGACAAACAGAAGAACGGTATCAAGGCCAACTTCAAGATCCGCCAC
AACATCGAAGACGGCGGCGTTCAGCTGGCTGATCACTACCAGCAGAACACCCCAATCGGCGACGGCCCTG
TTCTGCTGCCTGACAACCACTACTTAAGCATCCAGTCTAAACTGTCCAAAGACCCAAACGAGAAGCGCGA
CCACATGGTTCTGCTGGAATTTGTTACCGCCGCTGGTATCACCCACGGCATGGACGAACTGTACAAGGGC
GGCACCGGGGGATCTATGGTTTCCAAAGGCGAGGAACTGTTCACTGGTGTTGTTCCTATCCTGGTTGAAC
TGGACGGCGACGTTAACGGCCACAAATTCAGCGTTAGCGGGGAAGGCGAAGGAGACGCTACCTACGGCAA
GCTGACTCTGAAGTTCATCTGCACCACTGGCAAGCTGCCTGTTCCTTGGCCTACCCTGGTTACTACCTTC
TCCTATGGTGTTATGGTTTTCGCCAGATATCCTGACCACATGAAGCAGCACGACTTCTTCAAGAGCGCCA
TGCCTGAGGGCTACGTTCAGGAACGCACCATCTTTTTCAAGGACGACGGCAACTATAAGACACGCGCTGA
GGTTAAGTTCGAGGGCGACACTCTGGTTAACCGCATCGAGCTGAAGGGCATCGACTTCAAGGAGGACGGC
AACATCCTGGGCCATAAGCTTGAATATAACACCAAGGTACCTGAAGCCGCCATCAGCCGCCTCATCACTT
ACCTCCGCATCCTGGAGGAGCTCGAAGCCCAAGGCGTTCACCGCACTGCAAGCGAGCAGCTGGGCGAACT
GGCACAGGTTACAGCATTCCAGGTTGACGAAGATCTGTCCTATTTCGGTTCCTACGGCACCGACGGTGTT
GGCTACACAGTCCCTGTCCTGAAGCGCGAGCTGCGCCACATCCTGGGCCTGAACCGCAAGTGGGGCTTAT
GCATCGTTGGCATGGGCCGCCTCGGTAGTGCACTGGCAGACTGGCCGGGCTTTGGTGAATCTTTCGAACT
GCGCGGCTTCTTCGACGTTGATCCAGGCATGGTTGGGCGCCCTGTTCGCGGTGGCGTTATCGAGCATGTT
GACCTCCTGCCACAGCGCGTCCCGGGTCGCATCGAGATCGCCCTGCTGACCGTTCCTCGCGAAGCTGCAC
AGAAGGCAGCCGACTTACTAGTCGCCGCTGGTATCAAGGGAATTCTGAACTTCGCCCCTGTTGTTCTGGA
GGTTCCTAAGGAAGTTGCTGTTGAAAACGTTGATTTCCTGGCCGGCCTGACCCGCCTGAGCTTCGCAATC
CTGAATCCTAAGTGGCGCGAAGAAATGATGGGTTCCGGAACTGGGGGCAACGCCTCTGACGGTGGTGGGT
CTGGTGGTATGGTGAGCAAGGGCGAGGAGGATAACATGGCCATCATCAAGGAGTTCATGCGCTTCAAGGT
GCACATGGAGGGCTCCGTGAACGGCCACGAGTTCGAGATCGAGGGCGAGGGCGAGGGCCGCCCCTACGAG
GGCACCCAGACCGCCAAGCTGAAGGTGACCAAGGGTGGCCCCCTGCCCTTCGCCTGGGACATCCTGTCCC
CTCAGTTCATGTACGGCTCCAAGGCCTACGTGAAGCACCCCGCCGACATCCCCGACTACTTGAAGCTGTC
CTTCCCCGAGGGCTTCAAGTGGGAGCGCGTGATGAACTTCGAGGACGGCGGCGTGGTGACCGTGACCCAG
GACTCCTCCCTGCAGGACGGCGAGTTCATCTACAAGGTGAAGCTGCGCGGCACCAACTTCCCCTCCGACG
GCCCCGTAATGCAGAAGAAGACCATGGGCTGGGAGGCCTCCTCCGAGCGGATGTACCCCGAGGACGGCGC
CCTGAAGGGCGAGATCAAGCAGAGGCTGAAGCTGAAGGACGGCGGCCACTACGACGCTGAGGTCAAGACC
ACCTACAAGGCCAAGAAGCCCGTGCAGCTGCCCGGCGCCTACAACGTCAACATCAAGTTGGACATCACCT
CCCACAACGAGGACTACACCATCGTGGAACAGTACGAACGCGCCGAGGGCCGCCACTCCACCGGCGGCAT
GGACGAACTGTACAAGTGAGTCGAGAAGCTTAAGTTTAAACCGCTGATCAGCCTCGACTGTGCCTTCTAG
TTGCCAGCCATCTGTTGTTTGCCCCTCCCCCGTGCCTTCCTTGACCCTGGAAGGTGCCACTCCCACTGTC
CTTTCCTAATAAAATGAGGAAATTGCATCGCATTGTCTGAGTAGGTGTCATTCTATTCTGGGGGGTGGGG
TGGGGCAGGACAGCAAGGGGGAGGATTGGGAAGACAATAGCAGGCATGCTGGGGATGCGGTGGGCTCTAT
GGCTTCTGAGGCGGAAAGAACCAGCTGGGGCTCTAGGGGGTATCCCC
[124 nt withheld, positions 3198-3321]
C
[91 nt withheld, positions 3323-3413]
A
[49 nt withheld, positions 3415-3463]
CCTTTGACGTTGGAGTCCACGTTCTTT
[37 nt withheld, positions 3491-3527]
ACCCTATCTCGGTCTATTCTTTTGATTTATAAGGGATTTTGCCGATTTCGGCCTATTGGTTAAAAAATGA
GCTGATTTAACAAAAATTTAACGCGAATTAATTCTGTGGAATGTGTGTCAGTTAGGGTGTGGAAAGTCCC
CAGGCTCCCCAGCAGGCAGAAGTATGCAAAGCATGCATCTCAATTAGTCAGCAACCAGGTGTGGAAAGTC
CCCAGGCTCCCCAGCAGGCAGAAGTATGCAAAGCATGCATCTCAATTAGTCAGCAACCATAGTCCCGCCC
CTAACTCCGCCCATCCCGCCCCTAACTCCGCCCAGTTCCGCCCATTCTCCGCCCCATGGCTGACTAATTT
TTTTTATTTATGCAGAGGCCGAGGCCGCCTCTGCCTCTGAGCTATTCCAGAAGTAGTGAGGAGGCTTTTT
TGGAGGCCTAGGCTTTTGCAAAAAGCTCCCGGGAGCTTGTATATCCATTTTCGGATCTGATCAAGAGACA
GGATGAGGATCGTTTCGCATGATTGAACAAGATGGATTGCACGCAGGTTCTCCGGCCGCTTGGGTGGAGA
GGCTATTCGGCTATGACTGGGCACAACAGACAATCGGCTGCTCTGATGCCGCCGTGTTCCGGCTGTCAGC
GCAGGGGCGCCCGGTTCTTTTTGTCAAGACCGACCTGTCCGGTGCCCTGAATGAACTGCAGGACGAGGCA
GCGCGGCTATCGTGGCTGGCCACGACGGGCGTTCCTTGCGCAGCTGTGCTCGACGTTGTCACTGAAGCGG
GAAGGGACTGGCTGCTATTGGGCGAAGTGCCGGGGCAGGATCTCCTGTCATCTCACCTTGCTCCTGCCGA
GAAAGTATCCATCATGGCTGATGCAATGCGGCGGCTGCATACGCTTGATCCGGCTACCTGCCCATTCGAC
CACCAAGCGAAACATCGCATCGAGCGAGCACGTACTCGGATGGAAGCCGGTCTTGTCGATCAGGATGATC
TGGACGAAGAGCATCAGGGGCTCGCGCCAGCCGAACTGTTCGCCAGGCTCAAGGCGCGCATGCCCGACGG
CGAGGATCTCGTCGTGACCCATGGCGATGCCTGCTTGCCGAATATCATGGTGGAAAATGGCCGCTTTTCT
GGATTCATCGACTGTGGCCGGCTGGGTGTGGCGGACCGCTATCAGGACATAGCGTTGGCTACCCGTGATA
TTGCTGAAGAGCTTGGCGGCGAATGGGCTGACCGCTTCCTCGTGCTTTACGGTATCGCCGCTCCCGATTC
GCAGCGCATCGCCTTCTATCGCCTTCTTGACGAGTTCTTCTGAGCGGGACTCTGGGGTTCGAAATGACCG
ACCAAGCGACGCCCAACCTGCCATCACGAGATTTCGATTCCACCGCCGCCTTCTATGAAAGGTTGGGCTT
CGGAATCGTTTTCCGGGACGCCGGCTGGATGATCCTCCAGCGCGGGGATCTCATGCTGGAGTTCTTCGCC
CACCCCAACTTGTTTATTGCAGCTTATAATGGTTACAAATAAAGCAATAGCATCACAAATTTCACAAATA
AAGCATTTTTTTCACTGCATTCTAGTTGTGGTTTGTCCAAACTCATCAATGTATCTTATCATGTCTGTAT
ACCGTCGACCTCTAGCTAGAGCTTGGCGTAATCATGGTCATAGCTGTTTCCTGTGTGAAATTGTTATCCG
CTCACAATTCCACACAACATACGAGCCGGAAGCATAAAGTGTAAAGCCTGGGGTGCCTAATGAGTGAGCT
AACTCACATTAATTGCGTTGCGCTCACTGCCCGCTTTCCAGTCGGGAAACCTGTCGTGCCAGCTGCATTA
ATGAATCGGCCAACGCGCGGGGAGAGGCGGTTTGCGTATTGGGCGCTCTTCCGCTTCCTCGCTCACTGAC
TCGCTGCGCTCGGTCGTTCGGCTGCGGCGAGCGGTATCAGCTCACTCAAAGGCGGTAATACGGTTATCCA
CAGAATCAGGGGATAACGCAGGAAAGAACATGTGAGCAAAAGGCCAGCAAAAGGCCAGGAACCGTAAAAA
GGCCGCGTTGCTGGCGTTTTTCCATAGGCTCCGCCCCCCTGACGAGCATCACAAAAATCGACGCTCAAGT
CAGAGGTGGCGAAACCCGACAGGACTATAAAGATACCAGGCGTTTCCCCCTGGAAGCTCCCTCGTGCGCT
CTCCTGTTCCGACCCTGCCGCTTACCGGATACCTGTCCGCCTTTCTCCCTTCGGGAAGCGTGGCGCTTTC
TCATAGCTCACGCTGTAGGTATCTCAGTTCGGTGTAGGTCGTTCGCTCCAAGCTGGGCTGTGTGCACGAA
CCCCCCGTTCAGCCCGACCGCTGCGCCTTATCCGGTAACTATCGTCTTGAGTCCAACCCGGTAAGACACG
ACTTATCGCCACTGGCAGCAGCCACTGGTAACAGGATTAGCAGAGCGAGGTATGTAGGCGGTGCTACAGA
GTTCTTGAAGTGGTGGCCTAACTACGGCTACACTAGAAGAACAGTATTTGGTATCTGCGCTCTGCTGAAG
CCAGTTACCTTCGGAAAAAGAGTTGGTAGCTCTTGATCCGGCAAACAAACCACCGCTGGTAGCGGTTTTT
TTGTTTGCAAGCAGCAGATTACGCGCAGAAAAAAAGGATCTCAAGAAGATCCTTTGATCTTTTCTACGGG
GTCTGACGCTCAGTGGAACGAAAACTCACGTTAAGGGATTTTGGTCATGAGATTATCAAAAAGGATCTTC
ACCTAGATCCTTTTAAATTAAAAATGAAGTTTTAAATCAATCTAAAGTATATATGAGTAAACTTGGTCTG
ACAGTTACCAATGCTTAATCAGTGAGGCACCTATCTCAGCGATCTGTCTATTTCGTTCATCCATAGTTGC
CTGACTCCCCGTCGTGTAGATAACTACGATACGGGAGGGCTTACCATCTGGCCCCAGTGCTGCAATGATA
CCGCGAGACCCACGCTCACCGGCTCCAGATTTATCAGCAATAAACCAGCCAGCCGGAAGGGCCGAGCGCA
GAAGTGGTCCTGCAACTTTATCCGCCTCCATCCAGTCTATTAATTGTTGCCGGGAAGCTAGAGTAAGTAG
TTCGCCAGTTAATAGTTTGCGCAACGTTGTTGCCATTGCTACAGGCATCGTGGTGTCACGCTCGTCGTTT
GGTATGGCTTCATTCAGCTCCGGTTCCCAACGATCAAGGCGAGTTACATGATCCCCCATGTTGTGCAAAA
AAGCGGTTAGCTCCTTCGGTCCTCCGATCGTTGTCAGAAGTAAGTTGGCCGCAGTGTTATCACTCATGGT
TATGGCAGCACTGCATAATTCTCTTACTGTCATGCCATCCGTAAGATGCTTTTCTGTGACTGGTGAGTAC
TCAACCAAGTCATTCTGAGAATAGTGTATGCGGCGACCGAGTTGCTCTTGCCCGGCGTCAATACGGGATA
ATACCGCGCCACATAGCAGAACTTTAAAAGTGCTCATCATTGGAAAACGTTCTTCGGGGCGAAAACTCTC
AAGGATCTTACCGCTGTTGAGATCCAGTTCGATGTAACCCACTCGTGCACCCAACTGATCTTCAGCATCT
TTTACTTTCACCAGCGTTTCTGGGTGAGCAAAAACAGGAAGGCAAAATGCCGCAAAAAAGGGAATAAGGG
CGACACGGAAATGTTGAATACTCATACTCTTCCTTTTTCAATATTATTGAAGCATTTATCAGGGTTATTG
TCTCATGAGCGGATACATATTTGAATGTATTTAGAAAAATAAACAAATAGGGGTTCCGCGCACATTTCCC
CGAAAAGTGCCACCTGACGTCGACGGATCGGGAGATCTCCCGATCCCCTATGGTGCACTCTCAGTACAAT
CTGCTCTGATGCCGCATAGTTAAGCCAGTATCTGCTCCCTGCTTGTGTGTTGGAGGTCGCTGAGTAGTGC
GCGAGCAAAATTTAAGCTACAACAAGGCAAGGCTTGACCGACAATTGCATGAAGAATCTGCTTAGGGTTA
GGCGTTTTGCGCTGCTTCGCGATGTACGGGCCAGATATACGCGTTGACATTGATTATTGACTAGTTATTA
ATAGTAATCAATTACGGGGTCATTAGTTCATAGCCCATATATGGAGTTCCGCGTTACATAACTTACGGTA
AATGGCCCGCCTGGCTGACCGCCCAACGACCCCCGCCCATTGACGTCAATAATGACGTATGTTCCCATAG
TAACGCCAATAGGGACTTTCCATTGACGTCAATGGGTGGAGTATTTACGGTAAACTGCCCACTTGGCAGT
ACATCAAGTGTATCATATGCCAAGTACGCCCCCTATTGACGTCAATGACGGTAAATGGCCCGCCTGGCAT
TATGCCCAGTACATGACCTTATGGGACTTTCCTACTTGGCAGTACATCTACGTATTAGTCATCGCTATTA
CCATGGTGATGCGGTTTTGGCAGTACATCAATGGGCGTGGATAGCGGTTTGACTCACGGGGATTTCCAAG
TCTCCACCCCATTGACGTCAATGGGAGTTTGTTTTGGCACCAAAATCAACGGGACTTTCCAAAATGTCGT
AACAACTCCGCCCCATTGACGCAAATGGGCGGTAGGCGTGTACGGTGG
Features (pLannotate 1.2.2; 21 found; start..end, strand, type, name):
     17..50      +  LTR            5' LTR (truncated) (fragment): truncated 5' long terminal repeat (LTR) from HIV-1
     66..84      +  promoter       T7 promoter: promoter for bacteriophage T7 RNA polymerase
    133..2178    +  CDS            Peredox: genetically encoded fluorescent biosensor of the cytosolic NADH-NAD+ redox state (Hung et al., 2011) consists of two pH-insensitive mutant copies of the Thermus aquaticus redox-sensing repressor Rex (T-Rex) separated by circularly permuted monomeric T-Sapphire (cpmTS), a pH-resistant GFP variant
   2179..2886    +  CDS            mCherry: mCherry is a basic (constitutively fluorescent) red fluorescent protein published in 2004, derived from Discosoma sp.. It is reported to be a very rapidly-maturing monomer with low acid sensitivity.
   2928..3152    +  polyA_signal   bGH poly(A) signal: bovine growth hormone polyadenylation signal
   3156..3177    +  promoter       SV40 promoter (fragment): SV40 enhancer and early promoter
   3198..3626    +  rep_origin     f1 ori (sequence partly withheld): f1 bacteriophage origin of replication; arrow indicates direction of (+) strand synthesis
   3640..3969    +  promoter       SV40 promoter: SV40 enhancer and early promoter
   4036..4827    +  CDS            neo: KKA2_KLEPN - Also known as kan, nptII. Experimental evidence at protein level: Swiss-Prot protein existence level 1. Resistance to kanamycin, neomycin, paromomycin, ribostamycin, butirosin and gentamicin B. From Klebsiella pneumoniae.
   4851..5009    +  CDS            ble (fragment): BLE_KLEPN - Experimental evidence at protein level: Swiss-Prot protein existence level 1. Binding protein with a strong affinity to the bleomycin family of antibiotics. Binds to CL990; an antimitotic-antibiotic compound. From Klebsiella pneumoniae.
   5004..5125    +  polyA_signal   SV40 poly(A) signal: SV40 polyadenylation signal
   5198..5214    -  protein_bind   lac operator: The lac repressor binds to the lac operator to inhibit transcription in E. coli. This inhibition can be relieved by adding lactose or isopropyl-β-D-thiogalactopyranoside (IPTG). lac repressor encoded by lacI
   5222..5252    -  promoter       lac promoter: promoter for the E. coli lac operon
   5267..5288    -  protein_bind   CAP binding site: CAP binding activates transcription in the presence of cAMP. E. coli catabolite activator protein
   5301..5393    -  CDS            lacI (fragment): lac repressor; lacI; The lac repressor binds to the lac operator to inhibit transcription in E. coli. This inhibition can be relieved by adding lactose or isopropyl-β-D-thiogalactopyranoside (IPTG).
   5576..6161    -  rep_origin     ori: high-copy-number ColE1/pMB1/pBR322/pUC origin of replication
   6332..7192    -  CDS            AmpR: β-lactamase; bla; confers resistance to ampicillin, carbenicillin, and related antibiotics
   7193..7297    -  promoter       AmpR promoter: bla
   7356..7408    -  misc_feature   bom (fragment): basis of mobility region from pBR322
   7563..7942    +  enhancer       CMV enhancer: human cytomegalovirus immediate early enhancer
   7943..21      +  promoter       CMV promoter (across the origin): human cytomegalovirus (CMV) immediate early promoter
