>Addgene plasmid #32383 | pcDNA3.1-Peredox-mCherry | addgene full sequence | sequence record 339876 | Addgene NGS Result
CCACCGTACACGCCTACCGCCCATTTGCGTCAATGGGGCGGAGTTGTTACGACATTTTGGAAAGTCCCGT
TGATTTTGGTGCCAAAACAAACTCCCATTGACGTCAATGGGGTGGAGACTTGGAAATCCCCGTGAGTCAA
ACCGCTATCCACGCCCATTGATGTACTGCCAAAACCGCATCACCATGGTAATAGCGATGACTAATACGTA
GATGTACTGCCAAGTAGGAAAGTCCCATAAGGTCATGTACTGGGCATAATGCCAGGCGGGCCATTTACCG
TCATTGACGTCAATAGGGGGCGTACTTGGCATATGATACACTTGATGTACTGCCAAGTGGGCAGTTTACC
GTAAATACTCCACCCATTGACGTCAATGGAAAGTCCCTATTGGCGTTACTATGGGAACATACGTCATTAT
TGACGTCAATGGGCGGGGGTCGTTGGGCGGTCAGCCAGGCGGGCCATTTACCGTAAGTTATGTAACGCGG
AACTCCATATATGGGCTATGAACTAATGACCCCGTAATTGATTACTATTAATAACTAGTCAATAATCAAT
GTCAACGCGTATATCTGGCCCGTACATCGCGAAGCAGCGCAAAACGCCTAACCCTAAGCAGATTCTTCAT
GCAATTGTCGGTCAAGCCTTGCCTTGTTGTAGCTTAAATTTTGCTCGCGCACTACTCAGCGACCTCCAAC
ACACAAGCAGGGAGCAGATACTGGCTTAACTATGCGGCATCAGAGCAGATTGTACTGAGAGTGCACCATA
GGGGATCGGGAGATCTCCCGATCCGTCGACGTCAGGTGGCACTTTTCGGGGAAATGTGCGCGGAACCCCT
ATTTGTTTATTTTTCTAAATACATTCAAATATGTATCCGCTCATGAGACAATAACCCTGATAAATGCTTC
AATAATATTGAAAAAGGAAGAGTATGAGTATTCAACATTTCCGTGTCGCCCTTATTCCCTTTTTTGCGGC
ATTTTGCCTTCCTGTTTTTGCTCACCCAGAAACGCTGGTGAAAGTAAAAGATGCTGAAGATCAGTTGGGT
GCACGAGTGGGTTACATCGAACTGGATCTCAACAGCGGTAAGATCCTTGAGAGTTTTCGCCCCGAAGAAC
GTTTTCCAATGATGAGCACTTTTAAAGTTCTGCTATGTGGCGCGGTATTATCCCGTATTGACGCCGGGCA
AGAGCAACTCGGTCGCCGCATACACTATTCTCAGAATGACTTGGTTGAGTACTCACCAGTCACAGAAAAG
CATCTTACGGATGGCATGACAGTAAGAGAATTATGCAGTGCTGCCATAACCATGAGTGATAACACTGCGG
CCAACTTACTTCTGACAACGATCGGAGGACCGAAGGAGCTAACCGCTTTTTTGCACAACATGGGGGATCA
TGTAACTCGCCTTGATCGTTGGGAACCGGAGCTGAATGAAGCCATACCAAACGACGAGCGTGACACCACG
ATGCCTGTAGCAATGGCAACAACGTTGCGCAAACTATTAACTGGCGAACTACTTACTCTAGCTTCCCGGC
AACAATTAATAGACTGGATGGAGGCGGATAAAGTTGCAGGACCACTTCTGCGCTCGGCCCTTCCGGCTGG
CTGGTTTATTGCTGATAAATCTGGAGCCGGTGAGCGTGGGTCTCGCGGTATCATTGCAGCACTGGGGCCA
GATGGTAAGCCCTCCCGTATCGTAGTTATCTACACGACGGGGAGTCAGGCAACTATGGATGAACGAAATA
GACAGATCGCTGAGATAGGTGCCTCACTGATTAAGCATTGGTAACTGTCAGACCAAGTTTACTCATATAT
ACTTTAGATTGATTTAAAACTTCATTTTTAATTTAAAAGGATCTAGGTGAAGATCCTTTTTGATAATCTC
ATGACCAAAATCCCTTAACGTGAGTTTTCGTTCCACTGAGCGTCAGACCCCGTAGAAAAGATCAAAGGAT
CTTCTTGAGATCCTTTTTTTCTGCGCGTAATCTGCTGCTTGCAAACAAAAAAACCACCGCTACCAGCGGT
GGTTTGTTTGCCGGATCAAGAGCTACCAACTCTTTTTCCGAAGGTAACTGGCTTCAGCAGAGCGCAGATA
CCAAATACTGTTCTTCTAGTGTAGCCGTAGTTAGGCCACCACTTCAAGAACTCTGTAGCACCGCCTACAT
ACCTCGCTCTGCTAATCCTGTTACCAGTGGCTGCTGCCAGTGGCGATAAGTCGTGTCTTACCGGGTTGGA
CTCAAGACGATAGTTACCGGATAAGGCGCAGCGGTCGGGCTGAACGGGGGGTTCGTGCACACAGCCCAGC
TTGGAGCGAACGACCTACACCGAACTGAGATACCTACAGCGTGAGCTATGAGAAAGCGCCACGCTTCCCG
AAGGGAGAAAGGCGGACAGGTATCCGGTAAGCGGCAGGGTCGGAACAGGAGAGCGCACGAGGGAGCTTCC
AGGGGGAAACGCCTGGTATCTTTATAGTCCTGTCGGGTTTCGCCACCTCTGACTTGAGCGTCGATTTTTG
TGATGCTCGTCAGGGGGGCGGAGCCTATGGAAAAACGCCAGCAACGCGGCCTTTTTACGGTTCCTGGCCT
TTTGCTGGCCTTTTGCTCACATGTTCTTTCCTGCGTTATCCCCTGATTCTGTGGATAACCGTATTACCGC
CTTTGAGTGAGCTGATACCGCTCGCCGCAGCCGAACGACCGAGCGCAGCGAGTCAGTGAGCGAGGAAGCG
GAAGAGCGCCCAATACGCAAACCGCCTCTCCCCGCGCGTTGGCCGATTCATTAATGCAGCTGGCACGACA
GGTTTCCCGACTGGAAAGCGGGCAGTGAGCGCAACGCAATTAATGTGAGTTAGCTCACTCATTAGGCACC
CCAGGCTTTACACTTTATGCTTCCGGCTCGTATGTTGTGTGGAATTGTGAGCGGATAACAATTTCACACA
GGAAACAGCTATGACCATGATTACGCCAAGCTCTAGCTAGAGGTCGACGGTATACAGACATGATAAGATA
CATTGATGAGTTTGGACAAACCACAACTAGAATGCAGTGAAAAAAATGCTTTATTTGTGAAATTTGTGAT
GCTATTGCTTTATTTGTAACCATTATAAGCTGCAATAAACAAGTTGGGGTGGGCGAAGAACTCCAGCATG
AGATCCCCGCGCTGGAGGATCATCCAGCCGGCGTCCCGGAAAACGATTCCGAAGCCCAACCTTTCATAGA
AGGCGGCGGTGGAATCGAAATCTCGTGATGGCAGGTTGGGCGTCGCTTGGTCGGTCATTTCGAACCCCAG
AGTCCCGCTCAGAAGAACTCGTCAAGAAGGCGATAGAAGGCGATGCGCTGCGAATCGGGAGCGGCGATAC
CGTAAAGCACGAGGAAGCGGTCAGCCCATTCGCCGCCAAGCTCTTCAGCAATATCACGGGTAGCCAACGC
TATGTCCTGATAGCGGTCCGCCACACCCAGCCGGCCACAGTCGATGAATCCAGAAAAGCGGCCATTTTCC
ACCATGATATTCGGCAAGCAGGCATCGCCATGGGTCACGACGAGATCCTCGCCGTCGGGCATGCGCGCCT
TGAGCCTGGCGAACAGTTCGGCTGGCGCGAGCCCCTGATGCTCTTCGTCCAGATCATCCTGATCGACAAG
ACCGGCTTCCATCCGAGTACGTGCTCGCTCGATGCGATGTTTCGCTTGGTGGTCGAATGGGCAGGTAGCC
GGATCAAGCGTATGCAGCCGCCGCATTGCATCAGCCATGATGGATACTTTCTCGGCAGGAGCAAGGTGAG
ATGACAGGAGATCCTGCCCCGGCACTTCGCCCAATAGCAGCCAGTCCCTTCCCGCTTCAGTGACAACGTC
GAGCACAGCTGCGCAAGGAACGCCCGTCGTGGCCAGCCACGATAGCCGCGCTGCCTCGTCCTGCAGTTCA
TTCAGGGCACCGGACAGGTCGGTCTTGACAAAAAGAACCGGGCGCCCCTGCGCTGACAGCCGGAACACGG
CGGCATCAGAGCAGCCGATTGTCTGTTGTGCCCAGTCATAGCCGAATAGCCTCTCCACCCAAGCGGCCGG
AGAACCTGCGTGCAATCCATCTTGTTCAATCATGCGAAACGATCCTCATCCTGTCTCTTGATCAGATCCG
AAAATGGATATACAAGCTCCCGGGAGCTTTTTGCAAAAGCCTAGGCCTCCAAAAAAGCCTCCTCACTACT
TCTGGAATAGCTCAGAGGCAGAGGCGGCCTCGGCCTCTGCATAAATAAAAAAAATTAGTCAGCCATGGGG
CGGAGAATGGGCGGAACTGGGCGGAGTTAGGGGCGGGATGGGCGGAGTTAGGGGCGGGACTATGGTTGCT
GACTAATTGAGATGCATGCTTTGCATACTTCTGCCTGCTGGGGAGCCTGGGGACTTTCCACACCTGGTTG
CTGACTAATTGAGATGCATGCTTTGCATACTTCTGCCTGCTGGGGAGCCTGGGGACTTTCCACACCCTAA
CTGACACACATTCCACAGAATTAATTCGCGTTAAATTTTTGTTAAATCAGCTCATTTTTTAACCAATAGG
CCGAAATCGGCAAAATCCCTTATAAATCAAAAGAATAGACCGAGATAGGGT
[37 nt withheld, positions 4602-4638]
AAAGAACGTGGACTCCAACGTCAAAGG
[49 nt withheld, positions 4666-4714]
T
[91 nt withheld, positions 4716-4806]
G
[124 nt withheld, positions 4808-4931]
GGGGATACCCCCTAGAGCCCCAGCTGGTTCTTTCCGCCTCAGAAGCCATAGAGCCCACCGCATCCCCAGC
ATGCCTGCTATTGTCTTCCCAATCCTCCCCCTTGCTGTCCTGCCCCACCCCACCCCCCAGAATAGAATGA
CACCTACTCAGACAATGCGATGCAATTTCCTCATTTTATTAGGAAAGGACAGTGGGAGTGGCACCTTCCA
GGGTCAAGGAAGGCACGGGGGAGGGGCAAACAACAGATGGCTGGCAACTAGAAGGCACAGTCGAGGCTGA
TCAGCGGTTTAAACTTAAGCTTCTCGACTCACTTGTACAGTTCGTCCATGCCGCCGGTGGAGTGGCGGCC
CTCGGCGCGTTCGTACTGTTCCACGATGGTGTAGTCCTCGTTGTGGGAGGTGATGTCCAACTTGATGTTG
ACGTTGTAGGCGCCGGGCAGCTGCACGGGCTTCTTGGCCTTGTAGGTGGTCTTGACCTCAGCGTCGTAGT
GGCCGCCGTCCTTCAGCTTCAGCCTCTGCTTGATCTCGCCCTTCAGGGCGCCGTCCTCGGGGTACATCCG
CTCGGAGGAGGCCTCCCAGCCCATGGTCTTCTTCTGCATTACGGGGCCGTCGGAGGGGAAGTTGGTGCCG
CGCAGCTTCACCTTGTAGATGAACTCGCCGTCCTGCAGGGAGGAGTCCTGGGTCACGGTCACCACGCCGC
CGTCCTCGAAGTTCATCACGCGCTCCCACTTGAAGCCCTCGGGGAAGGACAGCTTCAAGTAGTCGGGGAT
GTCGGCGGGGTGCTTCACGTAGGCCTTGGAGCCGTACATGAACTGAGGGGACAGGATGTCCCAGGCGAAG
GGCAGGGGGCCACCCTTGGTCACCTTCAGCTTGGCGGTCTGGGTGCCCTCGTAGGGGCGGCCCTCGCCCT
CGCCCTCGATCTCGAACTCGTGGCCGTTCACGGAGCCCTCCATGTGCACCTTGAAGCGCATGAACTCCTT
GATGATGGCCATGTTATCCTCCTCGCCCTTGCTCACCATACCACCAGACCCACCACCGTCAGAGGCGTTG
CCCCCAGTTCCGGAACCCATCATTTCTTCGCGCCACTTAGGATTCAGGATTGCGAAGCTCAGGCGGGTCA
GGCCGGCCAGGAAATCAACGTTTTCAACAGCAACTTCCTTAGGAACCTCCAGAACAACAGGGGCGAAGTT
CAGAATTCCCTTGATACCAGCGGCGACTAGTAAGTCGGCTGCCTTCTGTGCAGCTTCGCGAGGAACGGTC
AGCAGGGCGATCTCGATGCGACCCGGGACGCGCTGTGGCAGGAGGTCAACATGCTCGATAACGCCACCGC
GAACAGGGCGCCCAACCATGCCTGGATCAACGTCGAAGAAGCCGCGCAGTTCGAAAGATTCACCAAAGCC
CGGCCAGTCTGCCAGTGCACTACCGAGGCGGCCCATGCCAACGATGCATAAGCCCCACTTGCGGTTCAGG
CCCAGGATGTGGCGCAGCTCGCGCTTCAGGACAGGGACTGTGTAGCCAACACCGTCGGTGCCGTAGGAAC
CGAAATAGGACAGATCTTCGTCAACCTGGAATGCTGTAACCTGTGCCAGTTCGCCCAGCTGCTCGCTTGC
AGTGCGGTGAACGCCTTGGGCTTCGAGCTCCTCCAGGATGCGGAGGTAAGTGATGAGGCGGCTGATGGCG
GCTTCAGGTACCTTGGTGTTATATTCAAGCTTATGGCCCAGGATGTTGCCGTCCTCCTTGAAGTCGATGC
CCTTCAGCTCGATGCGGTTAACCAGAGTGTCGCCCTCGAACTTAACCTCAGCGCGTGTCTTATAGTTGCC
GTCGTCCTTGAAAAAGATGGTGCGTTCCTGAACGTAGCCCTCAGGCATGGCGCTCTTGAAGAAGTCGTGC
TGCTTCATGTGGTCAGGATATCTGGCGAAAACCATAACACCATAGGAGAAGGTAGTAACCAGGGTAGGCC
AAGGAACAGGCAGCTTGCCAGTGGTGCAGATGAACTTCAGAGTCAGCTTGCCGTAGGTAGCGTCTCCTTC
GCCTTCCCCGCTAACGCTGAATTTGTGGCCGTTAACGTCGCCGTCCAGTTCAACCAGGATAGGAACAACA
CCAGTGAACAGTTCCTCGCCTTTGGAAACCATAGATCCCCCGGTGCCGCCCTTGTACAGTTCGTCCATGC
CGTGGGTGATACCAGCGGCGGTAACAAATTCCAGCAGAACCATGTGGTCGCGCTTCTCGTTTGGGTCTTT
GGACAGTTTAGACTGGATGCTTAAGTAGTGGTTGTCAGGCAGCAGAACAGGGCCGTCGCCGATTGGGGTG
TTCTGCTGGTAGTGATCAGCCAGCTGAACGCCGCCGTCTTCGATGTTGTGGCGGATCTTGAAGTTGGCCT
TGATACCGTTCTTCTGTTTGTCAGCCATGATATACACGTTGTGAGCAGTGAAACCATGCCCACCTGCTGC
GCTCCACGTGGGGTTCAGAATGGCAAAGCTCAGACGCGTCAGACCGGCCAGGATGTCAACGTTCTCAACA
GCCACTTCCTTGGGAACCTCCAGTACAACTGGAGCGAAGTTCAGGATGCCCTTGATGCCAGCGGCAACCA
GCAGGTCGGCAGCCTTCTGTGCTGCCTCGCGTGGAACCGTCAGCAGAGCGATTTCGATGCGACCAGGTAC
GCGCTGGGGCAGCAGATCAACGTGTTCGATAACACCACCGCGAACCGGCCGACCAACCATACCTGGGTCA
ACATCGAAGAAACCGCGCAGCTCGAAGCTCTCGCCAAAACCAGGCCAATCAGCAAGAGCGGATCCCAGGC
GGCCCATCCCCACGATGCACAGGCCCCATTTGCGGTTCAGACCGAGGATATGGCGCAGTTCTCTCTTGAG
GACCGGTACAGTGTAGCCAACGCCGTCAGTGCCGTAGGAGCCGAAGTAGGACAGGTCCTTATCAACCTGG
AAGGCGGTGACCTGGGCCAGCTCGCCCAGTTGCTCGGAGGCGGTGCGGTGTACACCTTGGGCTTCCAGCT
CTTCCAGAATTCTCAGGTAAGTAATCAGTCTGGAAATGGCTGCTTCAGGAACTTTGCTAGCAACCATGGT
GGGCCCAATCTAGAGCTAGCCAGCTTGGGTCTCCCTATAGTGAGTCGTATTAATTTCGATAAGCCAGTAA
GCAGTGGGTTCTCTAGTTAGCCAGAGAGCTCTGCTTATATAGACCTC
Features (pLannotate 1.2.2; 21 found; start..end, strand, type, name):
    184..563     -  enhancer       CMV enhancer: human cytomegalovirus immediate early enhancer
    718..770     +  misc_feature   bom (fragment): basis of mobility region from pBR322
    829..933     +  promoter       AmpR promoter: bla
    934..1794    +  CDS            AmpR: β-lactamase; bla; confers resistance to ampicillin, carbenicillin, and related antibiotics
   1965..2553    +  rep_origin     ori: high-copy-number ColE1/pMB1/pBR322/pUC origin of replication
   2736..2828    +  CDS            lacI (fragment): lac repressor; lacI; The lac repressor binds to the lac operator to inhibit transcription in E. coli. This inhibition can be relieved by adding lactose or isopropyl-β-D-thiogalactopyranoside (IPTG).
   2841..2862    +  protein_bind   CAP binding site: CAP binding activates transcription in the presence of cAMP. E. coli catabolite activator protein
   2877..2907    +  promoter       lac promoter: promoter for the E. coli lac operon
   2915..2931    +  protein_bind   lac operator: The lac repressor binds to the lac operator to inhibit transcription in E. coli. This inhibition can be relieved by adding lactose or isopropyl-β-D-thiogalactopyranoside (IPTG). lac repressor encoded by lacI
   3004..3125    -  polyA_signal   SV40 poly(A) signal: SV40 polyadenylation signal
   3120..3278    -  CDS            ble (fragment): BLE_KLEPN - Experimental evidence at protein level: Swiss-Prot protein existence level 1. Binding protein with a strong affinity to the bleomycin family of antibiotics. Binds to CL990; an antimitotic-antibiotic compound. From Klebsiella pneumoniae.
   3302..4093    -  CDS            neo: KKA2_KLEPN - Also known as kan, nptII. Experimental evidence at protein level: Swiss-Prot protein existence level 1. Resistance to kanamycin, neomycin, paromomycin, ribostamycin, butirosin and gentamicin B. From Klebsiella pneumoniae.
   4160..4489    -  promoter       SV40 promoter: SV40 enhancer and early promoter
   4503..4931    -  rep_origin     f1 ori (sequence partly withheld): f1 bacteriophage origin of replication; arrow indicates direction of (+) strand synthesis
   4952..4973    -  promoter       SV40 promoter (fragment): SV40 enhancer and early promoter
   4977..5201    -  polyA_signal   bGH poly(A) signal: bovine growth hormone polyadenylation signal
   5243..5950    -  CDS            mCherry: mCherry is a basic (constitutively fluorescent) red fluorescent protein published in 2004, derived from Discosoma sp.. It is reported to be a very rapidly-maturing monomer with low acid sensitivity.
   5951..7996    -  CDS            Peredox: genetically encoded fluorescent biosensor of the cytosolic NADH-NAD+ redox state (Hung et al., 2011) consists of two pH-insensitive mutant copies of the Thermus aquaticus redox-sensing repressor Rex (T-Rex) separated by circularly permuted monomeric T-Sapphire (cpmTS), a pH-resistant GFP variant
   8045..8063    -  promoter       T7 promoter: promoter for bacteriophage T7 RNA polymerase
   8079..8112    -  LTR            5' LTR (truncated) (fragment): truncated 5' long terminal repeat (LTR) from HIV-1
   8108..183     -  promoter       CMV promoter (across the origin): human cytomegalovirus (CMV) immediate early promoter
