[The description below was written by a language model from this plasmid's Addgene catalogue record and pLannotate feature annotations shown in this document.]
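Description:
pcDNA3.1-Peredox-mCherry is a mammalian expression plasmid built on the pcDNA3.1 backbone, carrying a roughly 2.8 kb insert that encodes a fluorescent biosensor of the cytosolic NADH-NAD+ redox state. It is propagated in E. coli as a high-copy plasmid through a ColE1/pUC-type origin and selected with ampicillin via the β-lactamase gene. An f1 origin is also present. For selection in mammalian cells, the backbone provides a neomycin phosphotransferase cassette driven by the SV40 enhancer/early promoter and terminated by an SV40 polyadenylation signal.

The payload is a single fusion reading frame transcribed from the CMV immediate early enhancer and promoter and terminated by the bovine growth hormone poly(A) signal. Peredox consists of two pH-insensitive mutant copies of the Thermus aquaticus redox-sensing repressor Rex flanking a circularly permuted monomeric T-Sapphire, a pH-resistant GFP variant, so that the sensor's green fluorescence reports the NADH-NAD+ state. mCherry is annotated directly downstream of the sensor; as a constitutively fluorescent red protein, it can serve as a reference signal for normalising the green readout to expression level. A T7 promoter sits between the CMV promoter and the coding sequence and is listed as a sequencing primer site.

Two full sequence records are annotated, the depositor's and a repository sequencing result. They differ by only three nucleotides in length, are presented in opposite orientations, and show the same set of features. Small annotated fragments (an HIV-1 LTR piece, ble, lacI, and lac promoter/operator elements) appear to be short similarity matches or backbone remnants rather than functional parts. The construct is used for live imaging of cytosolic redox state in transfected mammalian cells.
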