Addgene plasmid #32383: pcDNA3.1-Peredox-mCherry
Depositing lab: Gary Yellen. Depositing organization: Harvard Medical School. Publication: Imaging Cytosolic NADH-NAD(+) Redox State with a Genetically Encoded Fluorescent Biosensor. Hung YP, Albeck JG, Tantama M, Yellen G. Cell Metab. 2011 Oct 5;14(4):545-54. 10.1016/j.cmet.2011.08.012 PubMed 21982714.
Backbone
  Vector backbone: pcDNA3.1
  Backbone manufacturer: InVitrogen
  Backbone size w/o insert (bp): 5400
  Vector type: Mammalian Expression
Growth in bacteria
  Bacterial resistance: Ampicillin, 100 μg/mL
  Growth temperature: 37°C
  Growth strain: DH5alpha
  Copy number: High Copy
Gene/Insert
  Gene/Insert name: Peredox-mCherry
  Insert size (bp): 2800
  Promoter: CMV
  Cloning method: Restriction Enzyme; 5′ cloning site XbaI (not destroyed); 3′ cloning site XhoI (destroyed during cloning)
  Sequencing primers: 5′ T7; 3′ mCherry-R
Terms and licenses: Academic/Nonprofit Terms; Industry Terms: Not Available to Industry
How to cite: pcDNA3.1-Peredox-mCherry was a gift from Gary Yellen (Addgene plasmid # 32383 ; http://n2t.net/addgene:32383 ; RRID:Addgene_32383)
