>Addgene plasmid #32383 | pcDNA3.1-Peredox-mCherry | addgene partial sequence | sequence record 83618 | CMV-F 5'-CGCAAATGGGCGGTAGGCGTG-3'
CTCTCTGGCTAACTAGAGAACCCACTGCTTACTGGCTTATCGAAATTAATACGACTCACTATAGGGAGAC
CCAAGCTGGCTAGCTCTAGATTGGGCCCACCATGGTTGCTAGCAAAGTTCCTGAAGCAGCCATTTCCAGA
CTGATTACTTACCTGAGAATTCTGGAAGAGCTGGAAGCCCAAGGTGTACACCGCACCGCCTCCGAGCAAC
TGGGCGAGCTGGCCCAGGTCACCGCCTTCCAGGTTGATAAGGACCTGTCCTACTTCGGCTCCTACGGCAC
TGACGGCGTTGGCTACACTGTACCGGTCCTCAAGAGAGAACTGCGCCATATCCTCGGTCTGAACCGCAAA
TGGGGCCTGTGCATCGTGGGGATGGGCCGCCTGGGATCCGCTCTTGCTGATTGGCCTGGTTTTGGCGAGA
GCTTCGAGCTGCGCGGTTTCTTCGATGTTGACCCAGGTATGGTTGGTCGGCCGGTTCGCGGTGGTGTTAT
CGAACACGTTGATCTGCTGCCCCAGCGCGTACCTGGTCGCATCGAAATCGCTCTGCTGACGGTTCCACGC
GAGGCAGCACAGAAGGCTGCCGACCTGCTGGTTGCCGCTGGCATCAAGGGCATCCTGAACTTCGCTCCAG
TTGTACTGGAGGTTCCCAAGGAAGTGGCTGTTGAGAACGTTGACATCCTGGCCGGTCTGACGCGTCTGAG
CTTTGCCATTCTGAACCCCACGTGGAGCGCAGCAGGTGGGCATGGTTTCACTGCTCACAACGTGTATATC
ATGGCTGACAAACAGAAGAACGGTATCAAGGCCAACTTCAAGATCCGCCACAACATCGAA
