>Addgene plasmid #32383 | pcDNA3.1-Peredox-mCherry | addgene partial sequence | sequence record 163839 | mCherry-R 5'-TTGGTCACCTTCAGCTTGG-3'
GCCCTCGCCCTCGATCTCGAACTCGTGGCCGTTCACGGAGCCCTCCATGTGCACCTTGAAGCGCATGAAC
TCCTTGATGATGGCCATGTTATCCTCCTCGCCCTTGCTCACCATACCACCAGACCCACCACCGTCAGAGG
CGTTGCCCCCAGTTCCGGAACCCATCATTTCTTCGCGCCACTTAGGATTCAGGATTGCGAAGCTCAGGCG
GGTCAGGCCGGCCAGGAAATCAACGTTTTCAACAGCAACTTCCTTAGGAACCTCCAGAACAACAGGGGCG
AAGTTCAGAATTCCCTTGATACCAGCGGCGACTAGTAAGTCGGCTGCCTTCTGTGCAGCTTCGCGAGGAA
CGGTCAGCAGGGCGATCTCGATGCGACCCGGGACGCGCTGTGGCAGGAGGTCAACATGCTCGATAACGCC
ACCGCGAACAGGGCGCCCAACCATGCCTGGATCAACGTCGAAGAAGCCGCGCAGTTCGAAAGATTCACCA
AAGCCCGGCCAGTCTGCCAGTGCACTACCGAGGCGGCCCATGCCAACGATGCATAAGCCCCACTTGCGGT
TCAGGCCCAGGATGTGGCGCAGCTCGCGCTTCAGGACAGGGACTGTGTAGCCAACACCGTCGGTGCCGTA
GGAACCGAAATAGGACAGATCTTCGTCAACCTGGAATGCTGTAACCTGTGCCAGTTCGCCCAGCTGCTCG
CTTGCAGTGCGGTGAACGCCTTGGGCTTCGAGCTCCTCCAGGATGCGGAGGTAAGTGATGAGGCGGCTGA
TGGCGGCTTCAGGTACCTTGGTGTTATATTCAAGCTTATGGCCCAGGATGTTGCCGTCCTCCTTGAAGTC
GATGCCCTTCAGCTCGATGCGGTTAACCAGAGTGTCGCCCTCGA
